Addgene plasmid #184664: pcDNA-miRFP670nano3
Purpose: Monomeric near-infrared fluorescent protein miRFP670nano3 in mammalian plasmid
Depositing lab: Vladislav Verkhusha. Depositing organization: University of Helsinki. Publication: Single-domain near-infrared protein provides a scaffold for antigen-dependent fluorescent nanobodies. Oliinyk OS, Baloban M, Clark CL, Carey E, Pletnev S, Nimmerjahn A, Verkhusha VV. Nat Methods. 2022 May 23. pii: 10.1038/s41592-022-01467-6. doi: 10.1038/s41592-022-01467-6. PubMed 35606446.
Backbone
  Vector backbone: pcDNA3.1
  Backbone manufacturer: Invitrogen
  Vector type: Mammalian Expression
Growth in bacteria
  Bacterial resistance: Ampicillin, 100 μg/mL
  Growth temperature: 37°C
  Growth strain: DH5alpha
  Copy number: High Copy
Gene/Insert
  Gene/Insert name: miRFP670nano3
  Species: Synthetic
  Insert size (bp): 441
  Promoter: CMV
  Tag / fusion protein: His (N terminal on insert)
  Cloning method: Restriction Enzyme; 5′ cloning site KpnI (not destroyed); 3′ cloning site EcoRI (not destroyed)
  Sequencing primers: 5′ CMV Forward; 3′ BGH Reverse
Terms and licenses: Academic/Nonprofit Terms; Industry Terms: Not Available to Industry
How to cite: pcDNA-miRFP670nano3 was a gift from Vladislav Verkhusha (Addgene plasmid # 184664 ; http://n2t.net/addgene:184664 ; RRID:Addgene_184664)
