[The description below was written by a language model from this plasmid's Addgene catalogue record and pLannotate feature annotations shown in this document.]
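Description:
pcDNA-miRFP670nano3 is a mammalian expression plasmid built on the pcDNA3.1 backbone that carries the monomeric near-infrared fluorescent protein miRFP670nano3. In bacteria it is maintained at high copy through a ColE1/pUC-type origin and selected with ampicillin via the β-lactamase gene and its native promoter. An f1 origin is also present, which in principle allows production of single-stranded DNA. The sequenced record is about 5.5 kb.

The 441 bp synthetic insert sits between KpnI and EcoRI sites downstream of the human cytomegalovirus immediate-early enhancer and promoter and upstream of the bovine growth hormone polyadenylation signal, an arrangement that gives strong constitutive expression in transfected mammalian cells. A T7 promoter lies between the CMV promoter and the coding sequence and can be used for in vitro transcription or as a sequencing site. The automated annotation labels the coding region as miRFP670nano, the parent protein derived from a Nostoc punctiforme cyanobacteriochrome, and notes that it needs biliverdin as a chromophore. The catalogue identifies the insert as the nano3 variant of this family. The catalogue also lists an N-terminal His tag on the insert, although the feature table does not annotate one separately.

A second cassette places a bleomycin-family resistance gene (Sh ble) under tandem SV40 early and bacterial EM7 promoters with an SV40 polyadenylation signal. This indicates a Zeocin-selectable version of the backbone that could be used to select stable mammalian lines. Short hits to an HIV-1 LTR, lacI and a bom region are small fragments and probably backbone remnants or annotation artefacts. The plasmid serves to express this single-domain near-infrared reporter for imaging in mammalian cells.
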