Features (pLannotate 1.2.2; 21 found; start..end, strand, type, name):
     28..80      -  misc_feature   bom (fragment): basis of mobility region from pBR322
    235..614     +  enhancer       CMV enhancer: human cytomegalovirus immediate early enhancer
    615..818     +  promoter       CMV promoter: human cytomegalovirus (CMV) immediate early promoter
    814..847     +  LTR            5' LTR (truncated) (fragment): truncated 5' long terminal repeat (LTR) from HIV-1
    863..881     +  promoter       T7 promoter: promoter for bacteriophage T7 RNA polymerase
    914..1354    +  CDS            miRFP670nano: miRFP670nano is a basic (constitutively fluorescent) near ir fluorescent protein published in 2019, derived from Nostoc punctiforme. It has very low acid sensitivity. It requires the cofactor biliverdin for fluorescence.
   1505..1729    +  polyA_signal   bGH poly(A) signal: bovine growth hormone polyadenylation signal
   1733..1754    +  promoter       SV40 promoter (fragment): SV40 enhancer and early promoter
   1775..2203    +  rep_origin     f1 ori (sequence partly withheld): f1 bacteriophage origin of replication; arrow indicates direction of (+) strand synthesis
   2217..2546    +  promoter       SV40 promoter: SV40 enhancer and early promoter
   2594..2641    +  promoter       EM7 promoter: synthetic bacterial promoter&nbsp
   2660..3034    +  CDS            BleoR: antibiotic-binding protein; Sh ble from Streptoalloteichus hindustanus; confers resistance to bleomycin, phleomycin, and Zeocin™
   3044..3169    +  CDS            ble (fragment): BLE_KLEPN - Experimental evidence at protein level: Swiss-Prot protein existence level 1. Binding protein with a strong affinity to the bleomycin family of antibiotics. Binds to CL990; an antimitotic-antibiotic compound. From Klebsiella pneumoniae.
   3164..3285    +  polyA_signal   SV40 poly(A) signal: SV40 polyadenylation signal
   3358..3374    -  protein_bind   lac operator: The lac repressor binds to the lac operator to inhibit transcription in E. coli. This inhibition can be relieved by adding lactose or isopropyl-β-D-thiogalactopyranoside (IPTG). lac repressor encoded by lacI
   3382..3412    -  promoter       lac promoter: promoter for the E. coli lac operon
   3427..3448    -  protein_bind   CAP binding site: CAP binding activates transcription in the presence of cAMP. E. coli catabolite activator protein
   3461..3553    -  CDS            lacI (fragment): lac repressor; lacI; The lac repressor binds to the lac operator to inhibit transcription in E. coli. This inhibition can be relieved by adding lactose or isopropyl-β-D-thiogalactopyranoside (IPTG).
   3736..4324    -  rep_origin     ori: high-copy-number ColE1/pMB1/pBR322/pUC origin of replication
   4495..5355    -  CDS            AmpR: β-lactamase; bla; confers resistance to ampicillin, carbenicillin, and related antibiotics
   5356..5460    -  promoter       AmpR promoter: bla
>Addgene plasmid #184664 | pcDNA-miRFP670nano3 | addgene full sequence | sequence record 365041 | Addgene NGS Result
GACGGATCGGGAGATCTCCCGATCCCCTATGGTGCACTCTCAGTACAATCTGCTCTGATGCCGCATAGTT
AAGCCAGTATCTGCTCCCTGCTTGTGTGTTGGAGGTCGCTGAGTAGTGCGCGAGCAAAATTTAAGCTACA
ACAAGGCAAGGCTTGACCGACAATTGCATGAAGAATCTGCTTAGGGTTAGGCGTTTTGCGCTGCTTCGCG
ATGTACGGGCCAGATATACGCGTTGACATTGATTATTGACTAGTTATTAATAGTAATCAATTACGGGGTC
ATTAGTTCATAGCCCATATATGGAGTTCCGCGTTACATAACTTACGGTAAATGGCCCGCCTGGCTGACCG
CCCAACGACCCCCGCCCATTGACGTCAATAATGACGTATGTTCCCATAGTAACGCCAATAGGGACTTTCC
ATTGACGTCAATGGGTGGAGTATTTACGGTAAACTGCCCACTTGGCAGTACATCAAGTGTATCATATGCC
AAGTACGCCCCCTATTGACGTCAATGACGGTAAATGGCCCGCCTGGCATTATGCCCAGTACATGACCTTA
TGGGACTTTCCTACTTGGCAGTACATCTACGTATTAGTCATCGCTATTACCATGGTGATGCGGTTTTGGC
AGTACATCAATGGGCGTGGATAGCGGTTTGACTCACGGGGATTTCCAAGTCTCCACCCCATTGACGTCAA
TGGGAGTTTGTTTTGGCACCAAAATCAACGGGACTTTCCAAAATGTCGTAACAACTCCGCCCCATTGACG
CAAATGGGCGGTAGGCGTGTACGGTGGGAGGTCTATATAAGCAGAGCTCTCTGGCTAACTAGAGAACCCA
CTGCTTACTGGCTTATCGAAATTAATACGACTCACTATAGGGAGACCCAAGCTGGCTAGTTAAGCTTGGT
ACCATGGCAAACCTGGACAAGATGCTGAACACCACCGTGACCGAGGTGCGCAAGTTCCTGCAAGCGGACA
GAGTGTGCGTGTTCAAGTTCGAGGAAGATTACTCCGGCACCGTCTCGCACGAAGCCGTGGACGACAGATG
GATTAGCATCCTGAAGACCCAGGTGCAGGACAGATACTTCATGGAAACCAGAGGCGAGGAATACGTCCAC
GGCAGATACCAGGCCATCGCCGACATCTACACAGCCAATCTGGTCGAGTGCTACAGAGACCTGCTGATCG
AGTTTCAGGTGCGGGCCATTCTGGCTGTCCCCATCCTGCAAGGCAAGAAGCTGTGGGGCCTGCTGGTGGC
CCACCAACTGGCCGGCCCTCGGGAGTGGCAGACCTGGGAAATCGACTTCCTGAAACAGCAAGCCGTGGTG
ATGGGCATCGCCATCCAGCAGAGCTAGCTGAATTCTGCAGATATCCAGCACAGTGGCGGCCGCTCGAGTC
TAGAGGGCCCTTCGAACAAAAACTCATCTCAGAAGAGGATCTGAATATGCATACCGGTCATCATCACCAT
CACCATTGAGTTTAAACCCGCTGATCAGCCTCGACTGTGCCTTCTAGTTGCCAGCCATCTGTTGTTTGCC
CCTCCCCCGTGCCTTCCTTGACCCTGGAAGGTGCCACTCCCACTGTCCTTTCCTAATAAAATGAGGAAAT
TGCATCGCATTGTCTGAGTAGGTGTCATTCTATTCTGGGGGGTGGGGTGGGGCAGGACAGCAAGGGGGAG
GATTGGGAAGACAATAGCAGGCATGCTGGGGATGCGGTGGGCTCTATGGCTTCTGAGGCGGAAAGAACCA
GCTGGGGCTCTAGGGGGTATCCCC
[124 nt withheld, positions 1775-1898]
C
[91 nt withheld, positions 1900-1990]
A
[49 nt withheld, positions 1992-2040]
CCTTTGACGTTGGAGTCCACGTTCTTT
[37 nt withheld, positions 2068-2104]
ACCCTATCTCGGTCTATTCTTTTGATTTATAAGGGATTTTGCCGATTTCGGCCTATTGGTTAAAAAATGA
GCTGATTTAACAAAAATTTAACGCGAATTAATTCTGTGGAATGTGTGTCAGTTAGGGTGTGGAAAGTCCC
CAGGCTCCCCAGCAGGCAGAAGTATGCAAAGCATGCATCTCAATTAGTCAGCAACCAGGTGTGGAAAGTC
CCCAGGCTCCCCAGCAGGCAGAAGTATGCAAAGCATGCATCTCAATTAGTCAGCAACCATAGTCCCGCCC
CTAACTCCGCCCATCCCGCCCCTAACTCCGCCCAGTTCCGCCCATTCTCCGCCCCATGGCTGACTAATTT
TTTTTATTTATGCAGAGGCCGAGGCCGCCTCTGCCTCTGAGCTATTCCAGAAGTAGTGAGGAGGCTTTTT
TGGAGGCCTAGGCTTTTGCAAAAAGCTCCCGGGAGCTTGTATATCCATTTTCGGATCTGATCAGCACGTG
TTGACAATTAATCATCGGCATAGTATATCGGCATAGTATAATACGACAAGGTGAGGAACTAAACCATGGC
CAAGTTGACCAGTGCCGTTCCGGTGCTCACCGCGCGCGACGTCGCCGGAGCGGTCGAGTTCTGGACCGAC
CGGCTCGGGTTCTCCCGGGACTTCGTGGAGGACGACTTCGCCGGTGTGGTCCGGGACGACGTGACCCTGT
TCATCAGCGCGGTCCAGGACCAGGTGGTGCCGGACAACACCCTGGCCTGGGTGTGGGTGCGCGGCCTGGA
CGAGCTGTACGCCGAGTGGTCGGAGGTCGTGTCCACGAACTTCCGGGACGCCTCCGGGCCGGCCATGACC
GAGATCGGCGAGCAGCCGTGGGGGCGGGAGTTCGCCCTGCGCGACCCGGCCGGCAACTGCGTGCACTTCG
TGGCCGAGGAGCAGGACTGACACGTGCTACGAGATTTCGATTCCACCGCCGCCTTCTATGAAAGGTTGGG
CTTCGGAATCGTTTTCCGGGACGCCGGCTGGATGATCCTCCAGCGCGGGGATCTCATGCTGGAGTTCTTC
GCCCACCCCAACTTGTTTATTGCAGCTTATAATGGTTACAAATAAAGCAATAGCATCACAAATTTCACAA
ATAAAGCATTTTTTTCACTGCATTCTAGTTGTGGTTTGTCCAAACTCATCAATGTATCTTATCATGTCTG
TATACCGTCGACCTCTAGCTAGAGCTTGGCGTAATCATGGTCATAGCTGTTTCCTGTGTGAAATTGTTAT
CCGCTCACAATTCCACACAACATACGAGCCGGAAGCATAAAGTGTAAAGCCTGGGGTGCCTAATGAGTGA
GCTAACTCACATTAATTGCGTTGCGCTCACTGCCCGCTTTCCAGTCGGGAAACCTGTCGTGCCAGCTGCA
TTAATGAATCGGCCAACGCGCGGGGAGAGGCGGTTTGCGTATTGGGCGCTCTTCCGCTTCCTCGCTCACT
GACTCGCTGCGCTCGGTCGTTCGGCTGCGGCGAGCGGTATCAGCTCACTCAAAGGCGGTAATACGGTTAT
CCACAGAATCAGGGGATAACGCAGGAAAGAACATGTGAGCAAAAGGCCAGCAAAAGGCCAGGAACCGTAA
AAAGGCCGCGTTGCTGGCGTTTTTCCATAGGCTCCGCCCCCCTGACGAGCATCACAAAAATCGACGCTCA
AGTCAGAGGTGGCGAAACCCGACAGGACTATAAAGATACCAGGCGTTTCCCCCTGGAAGCTCCCTCGTGC
GCTCTCCTGTTCCGACCCTGCCGCTTACCGGATACCTGTCCGCCTTTCTCCCTTCGGGAAGCGTGGCGCT
TTCTCATAGCTCACGCTGTAGGTATCTCAGTTCGGTGTAGGTCGTTCGCTCCAAGCTGGGCTGTGTGCAC
GAACCCCCCGTTCAGCCCGACCGCTGCGCCTTATCCGGTAACTATCGTCTTGAGTCCAACCCGGTAAGAC
ACGACTTATCGCCACTGGCAGCAGCCACTGGTAACAGGATTAGCAGAGCGAGGTATGTAGGCGGTGCTAC
AGAGTTCTTGAAGTGGTGGCCTAACTACGGCTACACTAGAAGAACAGTATTTGGTATCTGCGCTCTGCTG
AAGCCAGTTACCTTCGGAAAAAGAGTTGGTAGCTCTTGATCCGGCAAACAAACCACCGCTGGTAGCGGTG
GTTTTTTTGTTTGCAAGCAGCAGATTACGCGCAGAAAAAAAGGATCTCAAGAAGATCCTTTGATCTTTTC
TACGGGGTCTGACGCTCAGTGGAACGAAAACTCACGTTAAGGGATTTTGGTCATGAGATTATCAAAAAGG
ATCTTCACCTAGATCCTTTTAAATTAAAAATGAAGTTTTAAATCAATCTAAAGTATATATGAGTAAACTT
GGTCTGACAGTTACCAATGCTTAATCAGTGAGGCACCTATCTCAGCGATCTGTCTATTTCGTTCATCCAT
AGTTGCCTGACTCCCCGTCGTGTAGATAACTACGATACGGGAGGGCTTACCATCTGGCCCCAGTGCTGCA
ATGATACCGCGAGACCCACGCTCACCGGCTCCAGATTTATCAGCAATAAACCAGCCAGCCGGAAGGGCCG
AGCGCAGAAGTGGTCCTGCAACTTTATCCGCCTCCATCCAGTCTATTAATTGTTGCCGGGAAGCTAGAGT
AAGTAGTTCGCCAGTTAATAGTTTGCGCAACGTTGTTGCCATTGCTACAGGCATCGTGGTGTCACGCTCG
TCGTTTGGTATGGCTTCATTCAGCTCCGGTTCCCAACGATCAAGGCGAGTTACATGATCCCCCATGTTGT
GCAAAAAAGCGGTTAGCTCCTTCGGTCCTCCGATCGTTGTCAGAAGTAAGTTGGCCGCAGTGTTATCACT
CATGGTTATGGCAGCACTGCATAATTCTCTTACTGTCATGCCATCCGTAAGATGCTTTTCTGTGACTGGT
GAGTACTCAACCAAGTCATTCTGAGAATAGTGTATGCGGCGACCGAGTTGCTCTTGCCCGGCGTCAATAC
GGGATAATACCGCGCCACATAGCAGAACTTTAAAAGTGCTCATCATTGGAAAACGTTCTTCGGGGCGAAA
ACTCTCAAGGATCTTACCGCTGTTGAGATCCAGTTCGATGTAACCCACTCGTGCACCCAACTGATCTTCA
GCATCTTTTACTTTCACCAGCGTTTCTGGGTGAGCAAAAACAGGAAGGCAAAATGCCGCAAAAAAGGGAA
TAAGGGCGACACGGAAATGTTGAATACTCATACTCTTCCTTTTTCAATATTATTGAAGCATTTATCAGGG
TTATTGTCTCATGAGCGGATACATATTTGAATGTATTTAGAAAAATAAACAAATAGGGGTTCCGCGCACA
TTTCCCCGAAAAGTGCCACCTGACGTC
